>Addgene plasmid #158746 | pHCKAn-phoBp-GRFT | addgene full sequence | sequence record 311656 | Addgene NGS Result
GCCACGGAAATCAATAACCTGAAGATATGTGCGACGAGCTTTTCATAAATCTGTCATAAATCTGACGCAT
AATGACGTCGCATTAATGATCGCAACCTATTTATTTGTAGGAGGATAATCTATATGTCTTTAACCCACCG
TAAATTTGGTGGATCCGGTGGTTCACCTTTTAGTGGATTATCGTCTATTGCGGTGCGCTCTGGCTCGTAC
TTAGATGCAATCATCATTGATGGAGTACACCATGGCGGCTCCGGCGGCAACCTGTCGCCTACTTTCACTT
TTGGCAGTGGGGAGTATATTAGCAATATGACCATCCGCTCGGGTGATTATATTGACAATATCAGCTTTGA
GACGAATATGGGGCGTCGTTTCGGCCCATACGGAGGGTCGGGTGGTTCGGCTAATACGCTGTCCAATGTA
AAGGTAATCCAAATTAATGGCTCCGCTGGCGACTATCTTGATTCGTTGGACATTTATTATGAACAATATT
GACCAGGCATCAAATAAAACGAAAGGCTCAGTCGAAAGACTGGGCCTTTCGTTTTATCTGTTGTTTGTCG
GTGAACGCTCTCTACTAGAGTCACACTGGCTCACCTTCGGGTGGGCCTTTCTGCGTTTATAGACGAATTC
TCTAGATATCGCTCAATACTGACCATTTAAATCATACCTGACCTCCATAGCAGAAAGTCAAAAGCCTCCG
ACCGGAGGCTTTTGACTTGATCGGCACGTAAGAGGTTCCAACTTTCACCATAATGAAATAAGATCACTAC
CGGGCGTATTTTTTGAGTTATCGAGATTTTCAGGAGCTAAGGAAGCTAAAATGAGCCATATTCAACGGGA
AACGTCTTGCTCGAGGCCGCGATTAAATTCCAACATGGATGCTGATTTATATGGGTATAAATGGGCTCGC
GATAATGTCGGGCAATCAGGTGCGACAATCTATCGATTGTATGGGAAGCCCGATGCGCCAGAGTTGTTTC
TGAAACATGGCAAAGGTAGCGTTGCCAATGATGTTACAGATGAGATGGTCAGGCTAAACTGGCTGACGGA
ATTTATGCCTCTTCCGACCATCAAGCATTTTATCCGTACTCCTGATGATGCATGGTTACTCACCACTGCG
ATCCCAGGGAAAACAGCATTCCAGGTATTAGAAGAATATCCTGATTCAGGTGAAAATATTGTTGATGCGC
TGGCAGTGTTCCTGCGCCGGTTGCATTCGATTCCTGTTTGTAATTGTCCTTTTAACGGCGATCGCGTATT
TCGTCTCGCTCAGGCGCAATCACGAATGAATAACGGTTTGGTTGGTGCGAGTGATTTTGATGACGAGCGT
AATGGCTGGCCTGTTGAACAAGTCTGGAAAGAAATGCATAAGCTTTTGCCATTCTCACCGGATTCAGTCG
TCACTCATGGTGATTTCTCACTTGATAACCTTATTTTTGACGAGGGGAAATTAATAGGTTGTATTGATGT
TGGACGAGTCGGAATCGCAGACCGATACCAGGATCTTGCCATCCTATGGAACTGCCTCGGTGAGTTTTCT
CCTTCATTACAGAAACGGCTTTTTCAAAAATATGGTATTGATAATCCTGATATGAATAAATTGCAGTTTC
ACTTGATGCTCGATGAGTTTTTCTGAGGGCCCAAATGTAATCACCTGGCTCACCTTCGGGTGGGCCTTTC
TGCGTTGCTGGCGTTTTTCCATAGGCTCCGCCCCCCTGACGAGCATCACAAAAATCGATGCTCAAGTCAG
AGGTGGCGAAACCCGACAGGACTATAAAGATACCAGGCGTTTCCCCCTGGAAGCTCCCTCGTGCGCTCTC
CTGTTCCGACCCTGCCGCTTACCGGATACCTGTCCGCCTTTCTCCCTTCGGGAAGCGTGGCGCTTTCTCA
TAGCTCACGCTGTAGGTATCTCAGTTCGGTGTAGGTCGTTCGCTCCAAGCTGGGCTGTGTGCACGAACCC
CCCGTTCAGCCCGACCGCTGCGCCTTATCCGGTAACTATCGTCTTGAGTCCAACCCGGTAAGACACGACT
TATCGCCACTGGCAGCAGCCACTGGTAACAGGATTAGCAGAGCGAGGTATGTAGGCGGTGCTACAGAGTT
CTTGAAGTGGTGGCCTAACTACGGCTACACTAGAAGAACAGTATTTGGTATCTGCGCTCTGCTGAAGCCA
GTTACCTCGGAAAAAGAGTTGGTAGCTCTTGATCCGGCAAACAAACCACCGCTGGTAGCGGTGGTTTTTT
TGTTTGCAAGCAGCAGATTACGCGCAGAAAAAAAGGATCTCAAGAAGATCCTTTGATTTTCTACCGAAGA
AAGGCCCACCCGTGAAGGTGAGCCAGTGAGTTGATTGCAGTCCAGTTACGCTGGAGTCTGAGGCTCGTCC
TGAATGATATCAAGCTTGAATTCGTT
Features (pLannotate 1.2.2; 9 found; start..end, strand, type, name):
    127..489     +  CDS            GRFIN_GRISQ: Experimental evidence at protein level: Swiss-Prot protein existence level 1. Mixed specificity lectin with anti-HIV activity. Binds to HIV envelope glycoproteins, including exterior membrane glycoprotein gp120, and inhibits viral entry into cells. Binding to gp120 is dependent on gp120 being glycosylated, and is inhibited by mannose, glucose and N- acetylglucosamine. From Griffithsia sp. (strain Q66D336) (Red alga).
    501..572     +  terminator     rrnB T1 terminator: transcription terminator T1 from the E. coli rrnB gene
    588..615     +  terminator     T7Te terminator: phage T7 early transcription terminator
    686..717     +  terminator     tonB terminator: bidirectional E. coli tonB-P14 transcription terminator
    718..820     +  promoter       cat promoter: promoter of the E. coli cat gene encoding chloramphenicol acetyltransferase
    821..1634    +  CDS            KanR (fragment): aminoglycoside phosphotransferase; aph(3')-Ia; confers resistance to kanamycin in bacteria or G418 (Geneticin®) in eukaryotes
   1657..1684    +  terminator     T7Te terminator: phage T7 early transcription terminator
   1696..2283    -  rep_origin     ori: high-copy-number ColE1/pMB1/pBR322/pUC origin of replication
   2305..2334    -  terminator     T3Te terminator: phage T3 early transcription terminator
