[The description below was written by a language model from this plasmid's Addgene catalogue record and pLannotate feature annotations shown in this document.]
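Description:
pHCKAn-phoBp-GRFT is a small (about 2.4 kb) bacterial expression plasmid built on the Lucigen pSMART HCKan backbone for producing the antiviral lectin Griffithsin in E. coli. It replicates from a high-copy ColE1/pUC-type origin and is selected with kanamycin through an aph(3')-Ia aminoglycoside phosphotransferase gene, which the annotation places downstream of a cat promoter. As is characteristic of the pSMART design, the functional units are insulated from one another by transcription terminators. A tonB terminator and T7Te and T3Te phage early terminators flank the resistance marker and origin, limiting read-through transcription into or out of the cloned insert.

The payload is a 621 bp synthetic cassette, inserted by Gibson assembly, in which the Griffithsin coding sequence is driven by the phoB promoter. The automated feature table recognises the open reading frame as matching the lectin from the red alga Griffithsia, a protein that binds glycosylated HIV envelope gp120 and blocks viral entry. The promoter itself is not annotated but would lie in the roughly 120 bp upstream of the coding sequence. No tag is annotated. Transcription of the insert is terminated by the rrnB T1 terminator followed by a T7Te terminator.

Because phoB belongs to the E. coli phosphate-starvation regulon, its promoter is activated when phosphate runs low. Expression therefore switches on by nutrient depletion rather than by adding a chemical inducer. The record states the purpose as low-phosphate induction of Griffithsin, and the associated work concerns low-cost, large-scale production of this lectin.
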