Addgene plasmid #158746: pHCKAn-phoBp-GRFT
Purpose: low phosphate phoBp induction of Griffithsin
Depositing lab: Michael Lynch. Depositing organization: Duke University. Publication: Low-Cost, Large-Scale Production of the Anti-viral Lectin Griffithsin. Decker JS, Menacho-Melgar R, Lynch MD. Front Bioeng Biotechnol. 2020 Aug 21;8:1020. doi: 10.3389/fbioe.2020.01020. eCollection 2020. PubMed 32974328.
Backbone
  Vector backbone: pSMART HCKan
  Backbone manufacturer: Lucigen
  Backbone size w/o insert (bp): 1788
  Total vector size (bp): 2409
  Vector type: Bacterial Expression
Growth in bacteria
  Bacterial resistance: Kanamycin, 50 μg/mL
  Growth temperature: 37°C
  Growth strain: DH5alpha
  Copy number: High Copy
Gene/Insert
  Gene/Insert name: phoBp Griffithsin (alt name: phoB GRFT)
  Species: Synthetic
  Insert size (bp): 621
  Promoter: phoB
  Cloning method: Gibson Cloning
  Sequencing primers: 5′ 5'-CAG TCC AGT TAC GCT GGA GTC; 3′ 5'-GGT CAG GTA TGA TTT AA A TGG TCA GT
Terms and licenses: Academic/Nonprofit Terms; Industry Terms: Not Available to Industry
How to cite: pHCKAn-phoBp-GRFT was a gift from Michael Lynch (Addgene plasmid # 158746 ; http://n2t.net/addgene:158746 ; RRID:Addgene_158746)
